>Addgene plasmid #244998 | emiRFP 670 shRNA Resistant Munc13-4 | addgene full sequence | sequence record 488338 | Addgene NGS Result
CGTTACATAACTTACGGTAAATGGCCCGCCTGGCTGACCGCCCAACGACCCCCGCCCATTGACGTCAATA
ATGACGTATGTTCCCATAGTAACGCCAATAGGGACTTTCCATTGACGTCAATGGGTGGAGTATTTACGGT
AAACTGCCCACTTGGCAGTACATCAAGTGTATCATATGCCAAGTACGCCCCCTATTGACGTCAATGACGG
TAAATGGCCCGCCTGGCATTATGCCCAGTACATGACCTTATGGGACTTTCCTACTTGGCAGTACATCTAC
GTATTAGTCATCGCTATTACCATGGTGATGCGGTTTTGGCAGTACATCAATGGGCGTGGATAGCGGTTTG
ACTCACGGGGATTTCCAAGTCTCCACCCCATTGACGTCAATGGGAGTTTGTTTTGGCACCAAAATCAACG
GGACTTTCCAAAATGTCGTAACAACTCCGCCCCATTGACGCAAATGGGCGGTAGGCGTGTACGGTGGGAG
GTCTATATAAGCAGAGCTGGTTTAGTGAACCGTCAGATCCGCTAGCGCTACCGGTTCGCCACCATGGCGG
AAGGCTCCGTCGCCAGGCAGCCTGACCTCTTGACCTGCGAACATGAAGAGATCCACCTCGCCGGCTCGAT
CCAGCCGCATGGCGCGCTTCTGGTCGTCAGCGAACATGATCATCGCGTCATCCAGGCCAGCGCCAACGCC
GCGGAATTTCTGAATCTCGGAAGCGTACTCGGCGTTCCGCTCGCCGAGATCGACGGCGATCTGTTGATCA
AGATCCTGCCGCATCTCGATCCCACCGCCGAAGGCATGCCGGTCGCGGTGCGCTGCCGGATCGGCAATCC
CTCTACGGAGTACTGCGGTCTGATGCATCGGCCTCCGGAAGGCGGGCTGATCATCGAACTCGAACGTGCC
GGCCCGTCGATCGATCTGTCAGGCACGCTGGCGCCGGCGCTGGAGCGGATCCGCACGGCGGGTTCACTGC
GCGCGCTGTGCGATGACACCGTGCTGCTGTTTCAGCAGTGCACCGGCTACGACCGGGTGATGGTGTATCG
TTTCGATGAGCAAGGCCACGGCCTGGTATTCTCCGAGTGCCATGTGCCTGGGCTCGAATCCTATTTCGGC
AACCGCTATCCGTCGTCGACTGTCCCGCAGATGGCGCGGCAGCTGTACGTGCGGCAGCGCGTCCGCGTGC
TGGTCGACGTCACCTATCAGCCGGTGCCGCTGGAGCCGCGGCTGTCGCCGCTGACCGGGCGCGATCTCGA
CATGTCGGGCTGCTTCCTGCGCTCGATGTCGCCGTGCCATCTGCAGTTCCTGAAGGACATGGGCGTGCGC
GCCACCCTGGCGGTGTCGCTGGTGGTCGGCGGCAAGCTGTGGGGCCTGGTTGTCTGTCACCATTATCTGC
CGCGCTTCATCCGTTTCGAGCTGCGGGCGATCTGCAAACGGCTCGCCGAAAGGATCGCGACGCGGATCAC
CGCGCTTGAGAGCTCCGGACTCAGATCTCGAGCTCAAGCTTCGAATTCTGCAGTCGACATGGCGACACTC
CTCTCCCATCCGCAGCAGCGCCCTCCCTTCTTGCGCCAGGCCATCAAGATAAGGCGCCGCAGAGTCAGAG
ATCTACAGGATCCCCCGCCCCAAATGGCCCCGGAGATCCAGCCTCCATCCCACCACTTCTCCCCCGAGCA
GCGGGCCCTGCTCTACGAGGACGCACTCTACACTGTCTTGCACCGCCTGGGTCATCCTGAGCCCAACCAT
GTGACGGAGGCCTCTGAGCTGCTGCGATACCTGCAGGAGGCCTTCCACGTGGAGCCCGAGGAGCACCAGC
AGACACTGCAGCGGGTCAGGGAGCTTGAGAAGCCAATATTTTGTCTGAAGGCAACAGTGAAACAGGCCAA
GGGCATTCTGGGCAAAGATGTCAGTGGGTTCAGCGACCCCTACTGCCTGCTGGGCATTGAGCAGGGGGTA
GGTGTGCCAGGGGGCAGCCCCGGGTCCCGGCATCGGCAGAAGGCTGTGGTGAGGCACACCATCCCCGAGG
AGGAGACCCACCGCACGCAGGTCATCACCCAGACACTCAACCCCGTCTGGGACGAGACCTTCATCCTGGA
GTTTGAGGACATCACCAATGCGAGCTTTCATCTGGACATGTGGGACCTGGACACTGTGGAGTCTGTCCGA
CAGAAGCTTGGGGAGCTCACGGATCTGCATGGGCTTCGCAGGATCTTTAAAGAGGCCCGGAAGGACAAAG
GCCAGGACGACTTTCTGGGGAACGTGGTTCTGAGGCTGCAGGACCTGCGCTGCCGAGAGGACCAGTGGTA
CCCCCTGGAACCCCGCACTGAGACCTACCCAGACCGAGGCCAGTGCCACCTCCAGTTCCAACTCATCCAT
AAGCGGAGAGCCACTTCGGCCAGCCGCTCGCAGCCCAGCTACACCGTGCACCTCCACCTCCTGCAGCAGC
TTGTGTCCCACGAGGTCACCCAGCACGAGGCGGGAAGCACCTCCTGGGACGGGTCGCTGAGTCCCCAGGC
TGCCACCGTCCTCTTTCTGCACGCCACACAGAAGGACCTATCCGACTTCCACCAGTCCATGGCGCAGTGG
CTGGCCTACAGCCGCCTCTACCAGAGCCTGGAGTTCCCCAGCAGCTGCCTCCTGCACCCCATCACCAGCA
TCGAGTACCAGTGGATCCAGGGTCGGCTCAAGGCAGAACAGCAGGAGGAGCTGGCCGCCTCATTCAGCTC
CCTGCTGACCTACGGCCTCTCCCTCATCCGGAGGTTCCGCTCTGTCTTCCCCCTCTCTGTCTCGGACTCC
CCAGCCCGGCTGCAGTCTCTTCTCAGGGTCCTGGTACAGATGTGCAAGATGAAGGCCTTTGGAGAACTGT
GCCCCAACACCGCCCCATTGCCCCAGCTGGTGACTGAGGCCCTGCAGACTGGCACCACTGAATGGTTCCA
CCTGAAGCAGCAGCACCATCAACCCATGGTGCAGGGCATCCCGGAGGCAGGCAAGGCCTTGCTGGGCCTG
GTACAGGATGTCATTGGCGACCTGCACCAGTGCCAGCGCACATGGGACAAGATCTTCCACAATACCCTCA
AGATCCACCTCTTCTCCATGGCTTTCCGGGAGCTGCAGTGGCTGGTGGCCAAGCGGGTGCAGGACCACAC
GACGGTTGTGGGTGATGTAGTGTCCCCAGAGATGGGCGAGAGTCTGTTCCAGCTCTACATCAGCCTCAAG
GAGCTCTGCCAGCTGCGCATGAGCTCCTCAGAGAGGGATGGAGTCCTGGCCCTGGATAATTTCCACCGCT
GGTTCCAGCCGGCCATCCCCTCCTGGCTGCAGAAGACGTACAACGAGGCCCTGGCGCGGGTGCAGCGCGC
TGTGCAGATGGATGAGCTGGTGCCCCTGGGTGAACTGACCAAGCACAGCACATCAGCGGTGGATCTATCC
ACCTGCTTTGCCCAGATCAGCCACACTGCCCGGCAGCTGGACTGGCCAGACCCAGAGGAGGCCTTCATGA
TTACCGTCAAGTTTGTGGAGGACACCTGTCGCCTGGCCCTGGTGTACTGCAGCCTTATAAAGGCCCGGGC
CCGCGAGCTCTCTTCAGGCCAGAAGGACCAAGGCCAGGCAGCCAACATGCTGTGTGTGGTGGTGAATGAC
ATGGAGCAGCTGCGGCTGGTGATCGGCAAGTTGCCCGCCCAGCTGGCATGGGAGGCCCTGGAGCAGCGGG
TAGGGGCCGTGCTGGAGCAGGGGCAGCTGCAGAACACGCTGCATGCCCAGCTGCAGAGCGCGCTGGCCGG
GCTGGGCCATGAGATCCGCACTGGCGTCCGCACCCTGGCCGAGCAGTTGGAGGTGGGCATCGCCAAGCAC
ATCCAGAAACTGGTGGGCGTCAGGGAGTCTGTCCTGCCTGAGGATGCCATTCTGCCCCTGATGAAGTTCC
TGGAGGTGGAGCTTTGCTACATGAACACCAACTTGGTGCAGGAAAACTTCAGCAGCCTCCTGACCCTGCT
CTGGACCCACACACTCACAGTGCTGGTGGAGGCGGCCGCCTCCCAGCGCAGCTCATCCCTGGCTTCCAAC
AGGCTGAAGATTGCCCTGCAGAACCTGGAGATCTGCTTCCACGCTGAGGGCTGTGGCCTGCCACCCGAGG
CCCTGCACACTGCCACCTTCCAGGCTCTGCAGAGGGACCTGGAGCTGCAGGCGGCCTCCAGCCGGGAACT
CATCCGGAAGTACTTCTGCAGCCGAATCCAGCAGCAGGCAGAAACCACCTCTGAGGAGCTGGGGGCTGTG
ACAGTCAAGGCCTCCTACCGCGCCTCTGAGCAGAAGCTGCGTGTGGAGCTGCTCAGCGCCTCCAGCCTGC
TGCCCCTGGACTCCAATGGCTCCAGCGACCCCTTTGTCCAGCTGACCTTGGAGCCCAGGCATGAGTTCCC
TGAGCTGGCCGCCCGGGAGACCCAGAAGCACAAGAAGGACCTTCACCCATTGTTTGATGAGACCTTTGAA
TTCCTGGTGCCTGCTGAGCCGTGCCGCAAGGCTGGGGCATGCCTCCTGCTCACCGTGCTGGACTACGACA
CGCTGGGGGCCGACGACCTGGAAGGCGAGGCCTTCCTGCCGCTGCGTGAGGTGCCCGGGCTGAGTGGCTC
TGAGGAGCCTGGTGAGGTGCCTCAGACCCGCCTGCCCCTCACGTACCCCGCACCCAACGGGGACCCAATC
CTGCAGCTGCTGGAGGGCCGGAAGGGTGACCGAGAGGCCCAGGTCTTTGTGAGGCTGCGGCGGCACCGGG
CCAAGCAGGCCTCCCAGCATGCCTTGCGGCCGGCACCGTAGGGATCCACCGGATCTAGATAACTGATCAT
AATCAGCCATACCACATTTGTAGAGGTTTTACTTGCTTTAAAAAACCTCCCACACCTCCCCCTGAACCTG
AAACATAAAATGAATGCAATTGTTGTTGTTAACTTGTTTATTGCAGCTTATAATGGTTACAAATAAAGCA
ATAGCATCACAAATTTCACAAATAAAGCATTTTTTTCACTGCATTCTAGTTGTGGTTTGTCCAAACTCAT
CAATGTATCTTAACGCGTAAATTGTAAGCGTTAATATTTTGTTAAAATTCGCGTTAAATTTTTGTTAAAT
CAGCTCATTTTTTAACCAATAGGCCGAAATCGGCAAAATCCCTTATAAATCAAAAGAATAGACCGAGATA
GGGT
[37 nt withheld, positions 5185-5221]
AAAGAACGTGGACTCCAACGTCAAAGG
[49 nt withheld, positions 5249-5297]
T
[91 nt withheld, positions 5299-5389]
G
[124 nt withheld, positions 5391-5514]
CAGGTGGCACTTTTCGGGGAAATGTGCGCGGAACCCCTATTTGTTTATTTTTCTAAATACATTCAAATAT
GTATCCGCTCATGAGACAATAACCCTGATAAATGCTTCAATAATATTGAAAAAGGAAGAGTCCTGAGGCG
GAAAGAACCAGCTGTGGAATGTGTGTCAGTTAGGGTGTGGAAAGTCCCCAGGCTCCCCAGCAGGCAGAAG
TATGCAAAGCATGCATCTCAATTAGTCAGCAACCAGGTGTGGAAAGTCCCCAGGCTCCCCAGCAGGCAGA
AGTATGCAAAGCATGCATCTCAATTAGTCAGCAACCATAGTCCCGCCCCTAACTCCGCCCATCCCGCCCC
TAACTCCGCCCAGTTCCGCCCATTCTCCGCCCCATGGCTGACTAATTTTTTTTATTTATGCAGAGGCCGA
GGCCGCCTCGGCCTCTGAGCTATTCCAGAAGTAGTGAGGAGGCTTTTTTGGAGGCCTAGGCTTTTGCAAA
GATCGATCAAGAGACAGGATGAGGATCGTTTCGCATGATTGAACAAGATGGATTGCACGCAGGTTCTCCG
GCCGCTTGGGTGGAGAGGCTATTCGGCTATGACTGGGCACAACAGACAATCGGCTGCTCTGATGCCGCCG
TGTTCCGGCTGTCAGCGCAGGGGCGCCCGGTTCTTTTTGTCAAGACCGACCTGTCCGGTGCCCTGAATGA
ACTGCAAGACGAGGCAGCGCGGCTATCGTGGCTGGCCACGACGGGCGTTCCTTGCGCAGCTGTGCTCGAC
GTTGTCACTGAAGCGGGAAGGGACTGGCTGCTATTGGGCGAAGTGCCGGGGCAGGATCTCCTGTCATCTC
ACCTTGCTCCTGCCGAGAAAGTATCCATCATGGCTGATGCAATGCGGCGGCTGCATACGCTTGATCCGGC
TACCTGCCCATTCGACCACCAAGCGAAACATCGCATCGAGCGAGCACGTACTCGGATGGAAGCCGGTCTT
GTCGATCAGGATGATCTGGACGAAGAGCATCAGGGGCTCGCGCCAGCCGAACTGTTCGCCAGGCTCAAGG
CGAGCATGCCCGACGGCGAGGATCTCGTCGTGACCCATGGCGATGCCTGCTTGCCGAATATCATGGTGGA
AAATGGCCGCTTTTCTGGATTCATCGACTGTGGCCGGCTGGGTGTGGCGGACCGCTATCAGGACATAGCG
TTGGCTACCCGTGATATTGCTGAAGAGCTTGGCGGCGAATGGGCTGACCGCTTCCTCGTGCTTTACGGTA
TCGCCGCTCCCGATTCGCAGCGCATCGCCTTCTATCGCCTTCTTGACGAGTTCTTCTGAGCGGGACTCTG
GGGTTCGAAATGACCGACCAAGCGACGCCCAACCTGCCATCACGAGATTTCGATTCCACCGCCGCCTTCT
ATGAAAGGTTGGGCTTCGGAATCGTTTTCCGGGACGCCGGCTGGATGATCCTCCAGCGCGGGGATCTCAT
GCTGGAGTTCTTCGCCCACCCTAGGGGGAGGCTAACTGAAACACGGAAGGAGACAATACCGGAAGGAACC
CGCGCTATGACGGCAATAAAAAGACAGAATAAAACGCACGGTGTTGGGTCGTTTGTTCATAAACGCGGGG
TTCGGTCCCAGGGCTGGCACTCTGTCGATACCCCACCGAGACCCCATTGGGGCCAATACGCCCGCGTTTC
TTCCTTTTCCCCACCCCACCCCCCAAGTTCGGGTGAAGGCCCAGGGCTCGCAGCCAACGTCGGGGCGGCA
GGCCCTGCCATAGCCTCAGGTTACTCATATATACTTTAGATTGATTTAAAACTTCATTTTTAATTTAAAA
GGATCTAGGTGAAGATCCTTTTTGATAATCTCATGACCAAAATCCCTTAACGTGAGTTTTCGTTCCACTG
AGCGTCAGACCCCGTAGAAAAGATCAAAGGATCTTCTTGAGATCCTTTTTTTCTGCGCGTAATCTGCTGC
TTGCAAACAAAAAAACCACCGCTACCAGCGGTGGTTTGTTTGCCGGATCAAGAGCTACCAACTCTTTTTC
CGAAGGTAACTGGCTTCAGCAGAGCGCAGATACCAAATACTGTTCTTCTAGTGTAGCCGTAGTTAGGCCA
CCACTTCAAGAACTCTGTAGCACCGCCTACATACCTCGCTCTGCTAATCCTGTTACCAGTGGCTGCTGCC
AGTGGCGATAAGTCGTGTCTTACCGGGTTGGACTCAAGACGATAGTTACCGGATAAGGCGCAGCGGTCGG
GCTGAACGGGGGGTTCGTGCACACAGCCCAGCTTGGAGCGAACGACCTACACCGAACTGAGATACCTACA
GCGTGAGCTATGAGAAAGCGCCACGCTTCCCGAAGGGAGAAAGGCGGACAGGTATCCGGTAAGCGGCAGG
GTCGGAACAGGAGAGCGCACGAGGGAGCTTCCAGGGGGAAACGCCTGGTATCTTTATAGTCCTGTCGGGT
TTCGCCACCTCTGACTTGAGCGTCGATTTTTGTGATGCTCGTCAGGGGGGCGGAGCCTATGGAAAAACGC
CAGCAACGCGGCCTTTTTACGGTTCCTGGCCTTTTGCTGGCCTTTTGCTCACATGTTCTTTCCTGCGTTA
TCCCCTGATTCTGTGGATAACCGTATTACCGCCATGCATTAGTTATTAATAGTAATCAATTACGGGGTCA
TTAGTTCATAGCCCATATATGGAGTTCCG
Features (pLannotate 1.2.2; 16 found; start..end, strand, type, name):
      1..304     +  enhancer       CMV enhancer: human cytomegalovirus immediate early enhancer
    305..508     +  promoter       CMV promoter: human cytomegalovirus (CMV) immediate early promoter
    554..1483    +  CDS            emiRFP670: emiRFP670 is a basic (constitutively fluorescent) near ir fluorescent protein published in 2020, derived from Rhodopseudomonas palustris. It has low acid sensitivity. It requires the cofactor biliverdin for fluorescence.
   1484..1528    +  misc_feature   MCS (fragment): multiple cloning site
   1529..4798    +  CDS            UNC13D: UN13D_HUMAN - Experimental evidence at protein level: Swiss-Prot protein existence level 1. Plays a role in cytotoxic granule exocytosis in lymphocytes. Required for both granule maturation and granule docking and priming at the immunologic synapse. Regulates assembly of recycling and late endosomal structures, leading to the formation of an endosomal exocytic compartment that fuses with perforin-containing granules at the immunologic synapse and licences them for exocytosis. Regulates Ca(2+)- dependent secretory lysosome exocytosis in mast cells. From Homo sapiens (Human).
   4824..4908    +  CDS            large T antigen (fragment): large T antigen from SV40 (simian virus 40)
   4931..5052    +  polyA_signal   SV40 poly(A) signal: SV40 polyadenylation signal
   5086..5514    -  rep_origin     f1 ori (sequence partly withheld): f1 bacteriophage origin of replication; arrow indicates direction of (+) strand synthesis
   5541..5645    +  promoter       AmpR promoter: bla
   5647..6004    +  promoter       SV40 promoter: SV40 enhancer and early promoter
   6039..6833    +  CDS            NeoR/KanR: aminoglycoside phosphotransferase from Tn5; aph(3')-II (or nptII); confers resistance to neomycin, kanamycin, and G418 (Geneticin®)
   6854..7006    +  CDS            ble (fragment): BLE_KLEPN - Experimental evidence at protein level: Swiss-Prot protein existence level 1. Binding protein with a strong affinity to the bleomycin family of antibiotics. Binds to CL990; an antimitotic-antibiotic compound. From Klebsiella pneumoniae.
   7065..7112    +  polyA_signal   HSV TK poly(A) signal: herpes simplex virus thymidine kinase polyadenylation signal (Cole and Stacy, 1985)
   7203..7219    -  polyA_signal   bGH poly(A) signal (fragment): bovine growth hormone polyadenylation signal
   7441..8029    +  rep_origin     ori: high-copy-number ColE1/pMB1/pBR322/pUC origin of replication
   8144..8203    +  enhancer       CMV enhancer (fragment): human cytomegalovirus immediate early enhancer
