[The description below was written by a language model from this plasmid's Addgene catalogue record and pLannotate feature annotations shown in this document.]
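Description:
emiRFP 670 shRNA Resistant Munc13-4 is a mammalian expression plasmid of about 8.2 kb built on a C1-type backbone, in which the fluorescent protein lies upstream of the cloning site so that it is fused to the N terminus of the insert. It is propagated in E. coli from a high-copy ColE1/pUC-type origin and selected with kanamycin. The single NeoR/KanR gene (Tn5 aminoglycoside phosphotransferase) sits behind tandem bacterial (bla) and SV40 early promoters and ends in an HSV TK polyadenylation signal, so the same marker can also confer G418 resistance in mammalian cells. An f1 origin is present as well. The short annotated fragments of ble, SV40 large T antigen and bGH poly(A) appear to be backbone remnants rather than functional elements.

The expression cassette uses the human CMV immediate-early enhancer and promoter to drive emiRFP670, a near-infrared fluorescent protein derived from a Rhodopseudomonas palustris protein that needs biliverdin as its cofactor. This is joined through a residual stretch of the multiple cloning site to the human UNC13D coding sequence, which encodes Munc13-4, and the transcript terminates at an SV40 poly(A) signal. Munc13-4 functions in docking and priming of cytotoxic granules in lymphocytes and in calcium-dependent secretory lysosome exocytosis in mast cells.

The stated purpose is to follow the distribution and localization of wild-type human Munc13-4 in cells. The name indicates that the coding sequence is shRNA-resistant, which would suit rescue experiments in knockdown cells, but the record specifies neither the changes that confer resistance nor the shRNA targeted.
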