Addgene plasmid #244998: emiRFP 670 shRNA Resistant Munc13-4
Purpose: Distribution and localization of human wild-type Munc13-4 in cells
Depositing lab: Thomas Martin. Depositing organization: University of Wisconsin, Madison.
Backbone
  Vector backbone: C1
  Vector type: Mammalian Expression
Growth in bacteria
  Bacterial resistance: Kanamycin, 50 μg/mL
  Growth temperature: 37°C
  Growth strain: DH5alpha
  Copy number: High Copy
Gene/Insert
  Gene/Insert name: UNC13D
  Species: H. sapiens (human)
  Entrez Gene: UNC13D (a.k.a. FHL3, HLH3, HPLH3, Munc13-4)
  Tag / fusion protein: emiRFP 670 (N terminal on insert)
  Cloning method: Restriction Enzyme; 5′ cloning site Unknown (unknown if destroyed)
Terms and licenses: Academic/Nonprofit Terms; Industry Terms: Not Available to Industry
How to cite: emiRFP 670 shRNA Resistant Munc13-4 was a gift from Thomas Martin (Addgene plasmid # 244998 ; http://n2t.net/addgene:244998 ; RRID:Addgene_244998)
