>Addgene plasmid #244998 | emiRFP 670 shRNA Resistant Munc13-4 | depositor partial sequence | sequence record 482135 | emiRFP 670 shRNA Resistant Munc13-4 sequence 949 bps
CGTGGNNTNAAGCANACTGGTTAGTGAACCGTCAGATCCGCTAGCGCTACCGGTTCGCCACCATGGCGGA
AGGCTCCGTCGCCAGGCAGCCTGACCTCTTGACCTGCGAACATGAAGAGATCCACCTCGCCGGCTCGATC
CAGCCGCATGGCGCGCTTCTGGTCGTCAGCGAACATGATCATCGCGTCATCCAGGCCAGCGCCAACGCCG
CGGAATTTCTGAATCTCGGAAGCGTACTCGGCGTTCCGCTCGCCGAGATCGACGGCGATCTGTTGATCAA
GATCCTGCCGCATCTCGATCCCACCGCCGAAGGCATGCCGGTCGCGGTGCGCTGCCGGATCGGCAATCCC
TCTACGGAGTACTGCGGTCTGATGCATCGGCCTCCGGAAGGCGGGCTGATCATCGAACTCGAACGTGCCG
GCCCGTCGATCGATCTGTCAGGCACGCTGGCGCCGGCGCTGGAGCGGATCCGCACGGCGGGTTCACTGCG
CGCGCTGTGCGATGACACCGTGCTGCTGTTTCAGCAGTGCACCGGCTACGACCGGGTGATGGTGTATCGT
TTCGATGAGCAAGGCCACGGCCTGGTATTCTCCGAGTGCCATGTGCCTGGGCTCGAATCCTATTTCGGCA
ACCGCTATCCGTCGTCGACTGTCCCGCAGATGGCGCGGCAGCTGTACGTGCGGCAGCGCGTCCGCGTGCT
GGTCGACGTCACCTATCAGCCGGTGCCGCTGGAGCCGCGGCTGTCGCCGCTGACCGGGCGCGATCTCGAC
ATGTCGGGCTGCTTCCTGCGCTCGATGTCGCCGTGCCATCTGCAGTTCCTGAANGACATGGGCGTGCGCG
CCACCCTGGCGGTGTCGCTGGTGGTCGGCGGCAAGCTGTGGGGCCTGGTTGTCTGTCACCATTATCTGCC
GCGCTTCATCCGTTTCGAGCTGCGGGCGATCTGCAAACG
